Addgene plasmid #42900: pCT-L7.5.1
Depositing lab: Dane Wittrup. Depositing organization: Massachusetts Institute of Technology. Publication: Picomolar affinity fibronectin domains engineered utilizing loop length diversity, recursive mutagenesis, and loop shuffling. Hackel BJ, Kapila A, Wittrup KD. J Mol Biol. 2008 Sep 19;381(5):1238-52. doi: 10.1016/j.jmb.2008.06.051. Epub 2008 Jun 24. PubMed 18602401.
Backbone
  Vector backbone: pCT
  Backbone size w/o insert (bp): 6200
  Total vector size (bp): 6509
  Vector type: Yeast Expression
  Selectable markers: TRP1
Growth in bacteria
  Bacterial resistance: Ampicillin, 100 μg/mL
  Growth temperature: 37°C
  Growth strain: XL1 Blue
  Copy number: High Copy
Gene/Insert
  Gene/Insert name: L7.5.1 (alt name: FN3 Lysozyme Binder)
  Insert size (bp): 309
  Promoter: Gal1-10
  Tag / fusion protein: HA (N terminal on insert); c-myc (C terminal on insert)
  Cloning method: Restriction Enzyme; 5′ cloning site NheI (not destroyed); 3′ cloning site BamHI (not destroyed)
  Sequencing primers: 5′ pCT-F
Terms and licenses: Academic/Nonprofit Terms; Industry Terms: Not Available to Industry
How to cite: pCT-L7.5.1 was a gift from Dane Wittrup (Addgene plasmid # 42900 ; http://n2t.net/addgene:42900 ; RRID:Addgene_42900)
