[The description below was written by a language model from this plasmid's Addgene catalogue record and pLannotate feature annotations shown in this document.]
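Description:
pCT-L7.5.1 is a yeast surface display plasmid built on the pCT backbone, a Saccharomyces cerevisiae/E. coli shuttle vector. In yeast it is maintained as a low-copy, stably segregating episome through a CEN6/ARS element and selected by the TRP1 auxotrophic marker under its own promoter. In bacteria it replicates from a high-copy ColE1/pUC-type origin with ampicillin resistance (bla). The annotation also shows pBluescript-style remnants that are not central to its function: an f1 origin, lac promoter/operator and lacZα fragments, flanking T3 and T7 promoters, and small bom, rop and lacI fragments. A short hit to a Drosophila Gale protein next to the GAL promoter is probably an annotation artefact.

The payload is a roughly 309 bp insert encoding L7.5.1, an engineered fibronectin type III (FN3) domain that binds lysozyme. It is detected in the feature table as a fragment of human fibronectin and is cloned between preserved NheI and BamHI sites. Expression is driven by the galactose-inducible, Gal4-regulated GAL1,10 promoter. The FN3 domain is fused downstream of Aga2, the a-agglutinin subunit that tethers fusion partners to the yeast cell wall by pairing with Aga1. An HA epitope lies N-terminal to the insert according to the catalogue entry, although it is not called in the feature table, and a c-myc epitope follows it. These tags allow display level and full-length expression to be measured alongside antigen binding, typically by flow cytometry.

The associated work concerns affinity maturation of fibronectin domains to picomolar affinity, so this clone serves as a characterised lysozyme binder or as a starting point for further engineering. The catalogue lists 6,509 bp, whereas the deposited sequence is 6,569 nt.
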