Features (pLannotate 1.2.2; 22 found; start..end, strand, type, name):
     68..571     -  misc_feature   CEN/ARS: S. cerevisiae CEN6 centromere fused to an autonomously replicating sequence
    608..712     +  promoter       AmpR promoter: bla
    713..1573    +  CDS            AmpR: β-lactamase; bla; confers resistance to ampicillin, carbenicillin, and related antibiotics
   1744..2332    +  rep_origin     ori: high-copy-number ColE1/pMB1/pBR322/pUC origin of replication
   2515..2607    +  CDS            lacI (fragment): lac repressor; lacI; The lac repressor binds to the lac operator to inhibit transcription in E. coli. This inhibition can be relieved by adding lactose or isopropyl-β-D-thiogalactopyranoside (IPTG).
   2620..2641    +  protein_bind   CAP binding site: CAP binding activates transcription in the presence of cAMP. E. coli catabolite activator protein
   2656..2686    +  promoter       lac promoter: promoter for the E. coli lac operon
   2694..2710    +  protein_bind   lac operator: The lac repressor binds to the lac operator to inhibit transcription in E. coli. This inhibition can be relieved by adding lactose or isopropyl-β-D-thiogalactopyranoside (IPTG). lac repressor encoded by lacI
   2755..2773    +  promoter       T3 promoter: promoter for bacteriophage T3 RNA polymerase
   2759..2887    -  CDS            Gale (fragment): GALE_DROME - Experimental evidence at protein level: Swiss-Prot protein existence level 1. Catalyzes two distinct but analogous reactions: the reversible epimerization of UDP-glucose to UDP-galactose and the reversible epimerization of UDP-N-acetylglucosamine to UDP-N- acetylgalactosamine (PubMed:20519568, PubMed:22654673). The reaction with UDP-Gal plays a critical role in the Leloir pathway of galactose catabolism in which galactose is converted to the glycolytic intermediate glucose 6-phosphate. It contributes to the catabolism of dietary galactose and enables the endogenous biosynthesis of
   2938..3602    +  promoter       GAL1,10 promoter: GAL1 and GAL10 genes of S. cerevisiae; divergent inducible promoter, regulated by Gal4
   3642..3902    +  CDS            AGA2: AGA2_YEAST - Experimental evidence at protein level: Swiss-Prot protein existence level 1. Receptor binding subunit of the a-agglutinin heterodimer. S.cerevisiae a and alpha cells express the complementary cell surface glycoproteins a-agglutinin and alpha-agglutinin, respectively, which interact with one another to promote cellular aggregation during mating. From Saccharomyces cerevisiae (strain ATCC 204508 / S288c) (Baker's yeast).
   4017..4319    +  CDS            FN1 (fragment): FINC_HUMAN - Also known as FN. Experimental evidence at protein level: Swiss-Prot protein existence level 1. [Anastellin]: Binds fibronectin and induces fibril formation. This fibronectin polymer, named superfibronectin, exhibits enhanced adhesive properties. Both anastellin and superfibronectin inhibit tumor growth, angiogenesis and metastasis. Anastellin activates p38 MAPK and inhibits lysophospholipid signaling. From Homo sapiens (Human).
   4329..4355    +  CDS            Myc (fragment): Myc (human c-Myc proto-oncogene) epitope tag
   4689..4707    -  promoter       T7 promoter: promoter for bacteriophage T7 RNA polymerase
   4710..4867    +  CDS            lacZα (fragment): LacZα fragment of β-galactosidase; lacZ fragment
   4875..5330    +  rep_origin     f1 ori (sequence partly withheld): f1 bacteriophage origin of replication; arrow indicates direction of (+) strand synthesis
   5331..5380    -  misc_feature   bom (fragment): basis of mobility region from pBR322
   5427..6101    -  CDS            TRP1: phosphoribosylanthranilate isomerase, required for tryptophan biosynthesis; S. cerevisiae TRP1; yeast auxotrophic marker
   6102..6249    -  promoter       TRP1 promoter: S. cerevisiae TRP1
   6384..6433    -  misc_feature   bom (fragment): basis of mobility region from pBR322
   6535..6569    -  CDS            rop (fragment): Rop protein, which maintains plasmids at low copy number; rop
>Addgene plasmid #42900 | pCT-L7.5.1 | depositor full sequence | sequence record 58062 | pCT-L7.5.1 sequence 6569 bps
ACGAAAGGGCCTCGTGATACGCCTATTTTTATAGGTTAATGTCATGATAATAATGGTTTCTTAGACGGAT
CGCTTGCCTGTAACTTACACGCGCCTCGTATCTTTTAATGATGGAATAATTTGGGAATTTACTCTGTGTT
TATTTATTTTTATGTTTTGTATTTGGATTTTAGAAAGTAAATAAAGAAGGTAGAAGAGTTACGGAATGAA
GAAAAAAAAATAAACAAAGGTTTAAAAAATTTCAACAAAAAGCGTACTTTACATATATATTTATTAGACA
AGAAAAGCAGATTAAATAGATATACATTCGATTAACGATAAGTAAAATGTAAAATCACAGGATTTTCGTG
TGTGGTCTTCTACACAGACAAGATGAAACAATTCGGCATTAATACCTGAGAGCAGGAAGAGCAAGATAAA
AGGTAGTATTTGTTGGCGATCCCCCTAGAGTCTTTTACATCTTCGGAAAACAAAAACTATTTTTTCTTTA
ATTTCTTTTTTTACTTTCTATTTTTAATTTATATATTTATATTAAAAAATTTAAATTATAATTATTTTTA
TAGCACGTGATGAAAAGGACCCAGGTGGCACTTTTCGGGGAAATGTGCGCGGAACCCCTATTTGTTTATT
TTTCTAAATACATTCAAATATGTATCCGCTCATGAGACAATAACCCTGATAAATGCTTCAATAATATTGA
AAAAGGAAGAGTATGAGTATTCAACATTTCCGTGTCGCCCTTATTCCCTTTTTTGCGGCATTTTGCCTTC
CTGTTTTTGCTCACCCAGAAACGCTGGTGAAAGTAAAAGATGCTGAAGATCAGTTGGGTGCACGAGTGGG
TTACATCGAACTGGATCTCAACAGCGGTAAGATCCTTGAGAGTTTTCGCCCCGAAGAACGTTTTCCAATG
ATGAGCACTTTTAAAGTTCTGCTATGTGGCGCGGTATTATCCCGTATTGACGCCGGGCAAGAGCAACTCG
GTCGCCGCATACACTATTCTCAGAATGACTTGGTTGAGTACTCACCAGTCACAGAAAAGCATCTTACGGA
TGGCATGACAGTAAGAGAATTATGCAGTGCTGCCATAACCATGAGTGATAACACTGCGGCCAACTTACTT
CTGACAACGATCGGAGGACCGAAGGAGCTAACCGCTTTTTTTCACAACATGGGGGATCATGTAACTCGCC
TTGATCGTTGGGAACCGGAGCTGAATGAAGCCATACCAAACGACGAGCGTGACACCACGATGCCTGTAGC
AATGGCAACAACGTTGCGCAAACTATTAACTGGCGAACTACTTACTCTAGCTTCCCGGCAACAATTAATA
GACTGGATGGAGGCGGATAAAGTTGCAGGACCACTTCTGCGCTCGGCCCTTCCGGCTGGCTGGTTTATTG
CTGATAAATCTGGAGCCGGTGAGCGTGGGTCTCGCGGTATCATTGCAGCACTGGGGCCAGATGGTAAGCC
CTCCCGTATCGTAGTTATCTACACGACGGGCAGTCAGGCAACTATGGATGAACGAAATAGACAGATCGCT
GAGATAGGTGCCTCACTGATTAAGCATTGGTAACTGTCAGACCAAGTTTACTCATATATACTTTAGATTG
ATTTAAAACTTCATTTTTAATTTAAAAGGATCTAGGTGAAGATCCTTTTTGATAATCTCATGACCAAAAT
CCCTTAACGTGAGTTTTCGTTCCACTGAGCGTCAGACCCCGTAGAAAAGATCAAAGGATCTTCTTGAGAT
CCTTTTTTTCTGCGCGTAATCTGCTGCTTGCAAACAAAAAAACCACCGCTACCAGCGGTGGTTTGTTTGC
CGGATCAAGAGCTACCAACTCTTTTTCCGAAGGTAACTGGCTTCAGCAGAGCGCAGATACCAAATACTGT
CCTTCTAGTGTAGCCGTAGTTAGGCCACCACTTCAAGAACTCTGTAGCACCGCCTACATACCTCGCTCTG
CTAATCCTGTTACCAGTGGCTGCTGCCAGTGGCGATAAGTCGTGTCTTACCGGGTTGGACTCAAGACGAT
AGTTACCGGATAAGGCGCAGCGGTCGGGCTGAACGGGGGGTTCGTGCACACAGCCCAGCTTGGAGCGAAC
GACCTACACCGAACTGAGATACCTACAGCGTGAGCATTGAGAAAGCGCCACGCTTCCCGAAGGGAGAAAG
GCGGACAGGTATCCGGTAAGCGGCAGGGTCGGAACAGGAGAGCGCACGAGGGAGCTTCCAGGGGGGAACG
CCTGGTATCTTTATAGTCCTGTCGGGTTTCGCCACCTCTGACTTGAGCGTCGATTTTTGTGATGCTCGTC
AGGGGGGCCGAGCCTATGGAAAAACGCCAGCAACGCGGCCTTTTTACGGTTCCTGGCCTTTTGCTGGCCT
TTTGCTCACATGTTCTTTCCTGCGTTATCCCCTGATTCTGTGGATAACCGTATTACCGCCTTTGAGTGAG
CTGATACCGCTCGCCGCAGCCGAACGACCGAGCGCAGCGAGTCAGTGAGCGAGGAAGCGGAAGAGCGCCC
AATACGCAAACCGCCTCTCCCCGCGCGTTGGCCGATTCATTAATGCAGCTGGCACGACAGGTTTCCCGAC
TGGAAAGCGGGCAGTGAGCGCAACGCAATTAATGTGAGTTACCTCACTCATTAGGCACCCCAGGCTTTAC
ACTTTATGCTTCCGGCTCCTATGTTGTGTGGAATTGTGAGCGGATAACAATTTCACACAGGAAACAGCTA
TGACCATGATTACGCCAAGCTCGGAATTAACCCTCACTAAAGGGAACAAAAGCTGGGTACCCGACAGGTT
ATCAGCAACAACACAGTCATATCCATTCTCAATTAGCTCTACCACAGTGTGTGAACCAATGTATCCAGCA
CCACCTGTAACCAAAACAATTTTAGAAGTACTTTCACTTTGTAACTGAGCTGTCATTTATATTGAATTTT
CAAAAATTCTTACTTTTTTTTTGGATGGACGCAAAGAAGTTTAATAATCATATTACATGGCATTACCACC
ATATACATATCCATATACATATCCATATCTAATCTTACTTATATGTTGTGGAAATGTAAAGAGCCCCATT
ATCTTAGCCTAAAAAAACCTTCTCTTTGGAACTTTCAGTAATACGCTTAACTGCTCATTGCTATATTGAA
GTACGGATTAGAAGCCGCCGAGCGGGTGACAGCCCTCCGAAGGAAGACTCTCCTCCGTGCGTCCTCGTCT
TCACCGGTCGCGTTCCTGAAACGCAGATGTGCCTCGCGCCGCACTGCTCCGAACAATAAAGATTCTACAA
TACTAGCTTTTATGGTTATGAAGAGGAAAAATTGGCAGTAACCTGGCCCCACAAACCTTCAAATGAACGA
ATCAAATTAACAACCATAGGATGATAATGCGATTAGTTTTTTAGCCTTATTTCTGGGGTAATTAATCAGC
GAAGCGATGATTTTTGATCTATTAACAGATATATAAATGCAAAAACTGCATAACCACTTTAACTAATACT
TTCAACATTTTCGGTTTGTATTACTTCTTATTCAAATGTAATAAAAGTATCAACAAAAAATTGTTAATAT
ACCTCTATACTTTAACGTCAAGGAGAAAAAACCCCGGATCGAATTCCCTACTTCATACATTTTCAATTAA
GATGCAGTTACTTCGCTGTTTTTCAATATTTTCTGTTATTGCTTCAGTTTTAGCACAGGAACTGACAACT
ATATGCGAGCAAATCCCCTCACCAACTTTAGAATCGACGCCGTACTCTTTGTCAACGACTACTATTTTGG
CCAACGGGAAGGCAATGCAAGGAGTTTTTGAATATTACAAATCAGTAACGTTTGTCAGTAATTGCGGTTC
TCACCCCTCAACAACTAGCAAAGGCAGCCCCATAAACACACAGTATGTTTTTAAGGACAATAGCTCGACG
ATTGAAGGTAGATACCCATACGACGTTCCAGACTACGCTCTGCAGGCTAGTGGTGGTGGTGGTTCTGGTG
GTGGTGGTTCTGGTGGTGGTGGTTCTGCTAGCGTTTCTGATGTTCCGAGGGACCTGGAAGTTGTTGCTGC
GACCTCCACCAGCCTACTGATCAGTTGGCGCGGCTACCCCTGGGCTACCTATTATGGGATCATTTACGGA
GAAACGGGAGGAAATAGCCTTGTCCAGGAGTTCACTATGCCTGGGGTTACCAATGCTACCATCAGCGGCC
TTAAACCTGGAGTTGATTATACCATCACTGTGTATGCTGTCACTCGCGTGGGGCGGACGTTTGACACGCC
GGGCCCAATCTCCATTAATTACCGAACAGAAATTGACAAACCATCCCAGGGATCCGAACAAAAGCTTATT
TCTGAAGAGGACTTGTAATAGCTCGAGATCTGATAACAACAGTGTAGATGTAACAAAATCGACTTTGTTC
CCACTGTACTTTTAGCTCGTACAAAATACAATATACTTTTCATTTCTCCGTAAACAACATGTTTTCCCAT
GTAATATCCTTTTCTATTTTTCGTTCCGTTACCAACTTTACACATACTTTATATAGCTATTCACTTCTAT
ACACTAAAAAACTAAGACAATTTTAATTTTGCTGCCTGCCATATTTCAATTTGTTATAAATTCCTATAAT
TTATCCTATTAGTAGCTAAAAAAAGATGAATGTGAATCGAATCCTAAGAGAATTGAGCTCCAATTCGCCC
TATAGTGAGTCGTATTACAATTCACTGGCCGTCGTTTTACAACGTCGTGACTGGGAAAACCCTGGCGTTA
CCCAACTTAATCGCCTTGCAGCACATCCCCCCTTCGCCAGCTGGCGTAATAGCGAAGAGGCCCGCACCGA
TCGCCCTTCCCAACAGTTGCGCAGCCTGAATGGCGAATGGCGCG
[124 nt withheld, positions 4875-4998]
C
[91 nt withheld, positions 5000-5090]
A
[49 nt withheld, positions 5092-5140]
CCTTTGACGTTGGAGTCCACGTTCTTT
[37 nt withheld, positions 5168-5204]
ACCCTATCTCGGTCTATTCTTTTGATTTATAAGGGATTTTGCCGATTTCGGCCTATTGGTTAAAAAATGA
GCTGATTTAACAAAAATTTAACGCGAATTTTAACAAAATATTAACGTTTACAATTTCCTGATGCGGTATT
TTCTCCTTACGCATCTGTGCGGTATTTCACACCGCAGGCAAGTGCACAAACAATACTTAAATAAATACTA
CTCAGTAATAACCTATTTCTTAGCATTTTTGACGAAATTTGCTATTTTGTTAGAGTCTTTTACACCATTT
GTCTCCACACCTCCGCTTACATCAACACCAATAACGCCATTTAATCTAAGCGCATCACCAACATTTTCTG
GCGTCAGTCCACCAGCTAACATAAAATGTAAGCTTTCGGGGCTCTCTTGCCTTCCAACCCAGTCAGAAAT
CGAGTTCCAATCCAAAAGTTCACCTGTCCCACCTGCTTCTGAATCAAACAAGGGAATAAACGAATGAGGT
TTCTGTGAAGCTGCACTGAGTAGTATGTTGCAGTCTTTTGGAAATACGAGTCTTTTAATAACTGGCAAAC
CGAGGAACTCTTGGTATTCTTGCCACGACTCATCTCCATGCAGTTGGACGATATCAATGCCGTAATCATT
GACCAGAGCCAAAACATCCTCCTTAGGTTGATTACGAAACACGCCAACCAAGTATTTCGGAGTGCCTGAA
CTATTTTTATATGCTTTTACAAGACTTGAAATTTTCCTTGCAATAACCGGGTCAATTGTTCTCTTTCTAT
TGGGCACACATATAATACCCAGCAAGTCAGCATCGGAATCTAGAGCACATTCTGCGGCCTCTGTGCTCTG
CAAGCCGCAAACTTTCACCAATGGACCAGAACTACCTGTGAAATTAATAACAGACATACTCCAAGCTGCC
TTTGTGTGCTTAATCACGTATACTCACGTGCTCAATAGTCACCAATGCCCTCCCTCTTGGCCCTCTCCTT
TTCTTTTTTCGACCGAATTAATTCTTAATCGGCAAAAAAAGAAAAGCTCCGGATCAAGATTGTACGTAAG
GTGACAAGCTATTTTTCAATAAAGAATATCTTCCACTACTGCCATCTGGCGTCATAACTGCAAAGTACAC
ATATATTACGATGCTGTTCTATTAAATGCTTCCTATATTATATATATAGTAATGTCGTTTATGGTGCACT
CTCAGTACAATCTGCTCTGATGCCGCATAGTTAAGCCAGCCCCGACACCCGCCAACACCCGCTGACGCGC
CCTGACGGGCTTGTCTGCTCCCGGCATCCGCTTACAGACAAGCTGTGACCGTCTCCGGGAGCTGCATGTG
TCAGAGGTTTTCACCGTCATCACCGAAACGCGCGA
