>Addgene plasmid #42900 | pCT-L7.5.1 | addgene partial sequence | sequence record 64982 | Gal1ProF2 5'-CGAAGCGATGATTTTTGATC-3'
AATGCAAAAACTGCATAACCACTTTAACTAATACTTTCAACATTTTCGGTTTGTATTACTTCTTATTCAA
ATGTAATAAAAGTATCAACAAAAAATTGTTAATATACCTCTATACTTTAACGTCAAGGAGAAAAAACCCC
GGATCGAATTCCCTACTTCATACATTTTCAATTAAGATGCAGTTACTTCGCTGTTTTTCAATATTTTCTG
TTATTGCTTCAGTTTTAGCACAGGAACTGACAACTATATGCGAGCAAATCCCCTCACCAACTTTAGAATC
GACGCCGTACTCTTTGTCAACGACTACTATTTTGGCCAACGGGAAGGCAATGCAAGGAGTTTTTGAATAT
TACAAATCAGTAACGTTTGTCAGTAATTGCGGTTCTCACCCCTCAACAACTAGCAAAGGCAGCCCCATAA
ACACACAGTATGTTTTTAAGGACAATAGCTCGACGATTGAAGGTAGATACCCATACGACGTTCCAGACTA
CGCTCTGCAGGCTAGTGGTGGTGGTGGTTCTGGTGGTGGTGGTTCTGGTGGTGGTGGTTCTGCTAGCGTT
TCTGATGTTCCGAGGGACCTGGAAGTTGTTGCTGCGACCTCCACCAGCCTACTGATCAGTTGGCGCGGCT
ACCCCTGGGCTACCTATTATGGGATCATTTACGGAGAAACGGGAGGAAATAGCCTTGTCCAGGAGTTCAC
TATGCCTGGGGTTACCAATGCTACCATCAGCGGCCTTAAACCTGGAGTTGATTATACCATCACTGTGTAT
GCTGTCACTCGCGTGGGGCGGACGTTTGACACGCCGGGCCCAATCTCCATTAATTACCGAACAGAAATTG
ACAAACCATCCCAGGGATCCGAACAAAAGCTTATTTCTGAAGAGGACTTGTAATAGCTCGAGATCTGATA
ACAACAGTGTAGATGTAACAAAATCGACTTTGTTCCCACTG
