>Addgene plasmid #42900 | pCT-L7.5.1 | addgene partial sequence | sequence record 64995 | M13_pUC_fwd
CGACTCACTATAGGGCGAATTGGAGCTCAATTCTCTTAGGATTCGATTCACATTCATCTTTTTTTAGCTA
CTAATAGGATAAATTATAGGAATTTATAACAAATTGAAATATGGCAGGCAGCAAAATTAAAATTGTCTTA
GTTTTTTAGTGTATAGAAGTGAATAGCTATATAAAGTATGTGTAAAGTTGGTAACGGAACGAAAAATAGA
AAAGGATATTACATGGGAAAACATGTTGTTTACGGAGAAATGAAAAGTATATTGTATTTTGTACGAGCTA
AAAGTACAGTGGGAACAAAGTCGATTTTGTTACATCTACACTGTTGTTATCAGATCTCGAGCTATTACAA
GTCCTCTTCAGAAATAAGCTTTTGTTCGGATCCCTGGGATGGTTTGTCAATTTCTGTTCGGTAATTAATG
GAGATTGGGCCCGGCGTGTCAAACGTCCGCCCCACGCGAGTGACAGCATACACAGTGATGGTATAATCAA
CTCCAGGTTTAAGGCCGCTGATGGTAGCATTGGTAACCCCAGGCATAGTGAACTCCTGGACAAGGCTATT
TCCTCCCGTTTCTCCGTAAATGATCCCATAATAGGTAGCCCAGGGGTAGCCGCGCCAACTGATCAGTAGG
CTGGTGGAGGTCGCAGCAACAACTTCCAGGTCCCTCGGAACATCAGAAACGCTAGCAGAACCACCACCAC
CAGAACCACCACCACCAGAACCACCACCACCACTAGCCTGCAGAGCGTAGTCTGGAACGTCGTATGGGTA
TCTACCTTCAATCGTCGAGCTATTGTCCTTAAAAACATACTGTGTGTTTATGGGGCTGCCTTTGCTAGTT
GTTGAGGGGTGAGAACCGCAATTACTGACAAACGTTACTGATTTGTAATATTCAAAAACTCCTTGCATTG
CCTTCCCGTTGGCCAAAATAGTAGTCGTTGAC
