>Addgene plasmid #42900 | pCT-L7.5.1 | addgene partial sequence | sequence record 66114 | pGEX3
AACGCGCGAGACGAAGGGCCTCGTGATACGCCTATTTTTATAGGTTAATGTCATGATAATAATGGTTTCT
TAGACGGATCGCTTGCCTGTAACTTACACGCGCCTCGTATCTTTTAATGATGGAATAATTTGGGAATTTA
CTCTGTGTTTATTTATTTTTATGTTTTGTATTTGGATTTTAGAAAGTAAATAAAGAAGGTAGAAGAGTTA
CGGAATGAAGAAAAAAAAATAAACAAAGGTTTAAAAAATTTCAACAAAAAGCGTACTTTACATATATATT
TATTAGACAAGAAAAGCAGATTAAATAGATATACATTCGATTAACGATAAGTAAAATGTAAAATCACAGG
ATTTTCGTGTGTGGTCTTCTACACAGACAAGATGAAACAATTCGGCATTAATACCTGAGAGCAGGAAGAG
CAAGATAAAAGGTAGTATTTGTTGGCGATCCCCCTAGAGTCTTTTACATCTTCGGAAAACAAAAACTATT
TTTTCTTTAATTTCTTTTTTTACTTTCTATTTTTAATTTATATATTTATATTAAAAAATTTAAATTATAA
TTATTTTTATAGCACGTGATGAAAAGGACCCAGGTGGCACTTTTCGGGGAAATGTGCGCGGAACCCCTAT
TTGTTTATTTTTCTAAATACATTCAAATATGTATCCGCTCATGAGACAATAACCCTGATAAATGCTTCAA
TAATATTGAAAAAGGAAGAGTATGAGTATTCAACATTTCCGTGTCGCCCTTATTCCCTTTTTTGCGGCAT
TTTGCCTTCCTGTTTTTGCTCACCCAGAAACGCTGGTGAAAGTAAAAGATGCTGAAGATCAGTTGGGTGC
ACGAGTGGGTTACATCGAACTGGATCTCAACAGCGGTAAGATC
