>Addgene plasmid #42900 | pCT-L7.5.1 | addgene partial sequence | sequence record 66115 | pRSII-F1 5'-CGGCATCAGAGCAGATTGTAC-3'
ACATTACTATATATATAATATAGGAAGCATTTAATAGAACAGCATCGTAATATATGTGTACTTTGCAGTT
ATGACGCCAGATGGCAGTAGTGGAAGATATTCTTTATTGAAAAATAGCTTGTCACCTTACGTACAATCTT
GATCCGGAGCTTTTCTTTTTTTGCCGATTAAGAATTAATTCGGTCGAAAAAAGAAAAGGAGAGGGCCAAG
AGGGAGGGCATTGGTGACTATTGAGCACGTGAGTATACGTGATTAAGCACACAAAGGCAGCTTGGAGTAT
GTCTGTTATTAATTTCACAGGTAGTTCTGGTCCATTGGTGAAAGTTTGCGGCTTGCAGAGCACAGAGGCC
GCAGAATGTGCTCTAGATTCCGATGCTGACTTGCTGGGTATTATATGTGTGCCCAATAGAAAGAGAACAA
TTGACCCGGTTATTGCAAGGAAAATTTCAAGTCTTGTAAAAGCATATAAAAATAGTTCAGGCACTCCGAA
ATACTTGGTTGGCGTGTTTCGTAATCAACCTAAGGAGGATGTTTTGGCTCTGGTCAATGATTACGGCATT
GATATCGTCCAACTGCATGGAGATGAGTCGTGGCAAGAATACCAAGAGTTCCTCGGTTTGCCAGTTATTA
AAAGACTCGTATTTCCAAAAGACTGCAACATACTACTCAGTGCAGCTTCACAGAAACCTCATTCGTTTAT
TCCCTTGTTTGATTCAGAAGCAGGTGGGACAGGTGAACTTTTGGATTGGAACTCGATTTCTGACTGGGTT
GGAAGGCAAGAGAGCCCCGAAAGCTTACATTTTATGTTAGCTGGTGGACTGACGCCAGAAAATG
